Addgene plasmid #49067: pcDNA3.1 Flag YFP hNKCC1 C295A (NT104)
Purpose: Expresses human NKCC1 C295A mutant with an N-terminal 3xFLAG-YFP tag in mammalian cells. cDNA is synthetic, containing convenient restriction sites.
Depositing lab: Biff Forbush. Depositing organization: Yale University. Publication: Functional Expression of Human NKCC1 from a Synthetic Cassette-Based cDNA: Introduction of Extracellular Epitope Tags and Removal of Cysteines. Somasekharan S, Monette MY, Forbush B. PLoS One. 2013 Dec 5;8(12):e82060. doi: 10.1371/journal.pone.0082060. PubMed 24339991.
Backbone
  Vector backbone: pcDNA3.1 neo
  Backbone manufacturer: Life Technologies
  Backbone size w/o insert (bp): 5316
  Vector type: Mammalian Expression
  Selectable markers: Neomycin (select with G418)
Growth in bacteria
  Bacterial resistance: Ampicillin, 100 μg/mL
  Growth temperature: 37°C
  Growth strain: DH5alpha
  Copy number: High Copy
Gene/Insert
  Gene/Insert name: human NKCC1 (synthetic) (alt names: Slc12A2 (synthetic); Na-K-Cl cotransporter)
  Species: H. sapiens (human), Synthetic
  Insert size (bp): 4605
  Mutation: C295A in hNKCC1 in NT17
  Entrez Gene: SLC12A2 (a.k.a. BSC, BSC-2, BSC2, CCC1, KILQS, NKCC1, PPP1R141)
  Promoter: CMV
  Tag / fusion protein: 3x Flag (N terminal on insert); mVenus (N terminal on insert)
  Cloning method: Restriction Enzyme; 5′ cloning site NheI (not destroyed); 3′ cloning site PmeI (not destroyed)
  Sequencing primers: 5′ CMV-F; 3′ BGH-rev
Terms and licenses: Academic/Nonprofit Terms; Industry Terms: Not Available to Industry
Depositor comments: Plasmid constructed from pcDNA3.1 Flag YFP hNKCC1 WT (NT17). See Addgene plasmid# 49085 (http://www.addgene.org/49085/) for plasmid map of wild-type construct.
How to cite: pcDNA3.1 Flag YFP hNKCC1 C295A (NT104) was a gift from Biff Forbush (Addgene plasmid # 49067 ; http://n2t.net/addgene:49067 ; RRID:Addgene_49067)
