[The description below was written by a language model from this plasmid's Addgene catalogue record and pLannotate feature annotations shown in this document.]
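Description:
pcDNA3.1 Flag YFP hNKCC1 C295A (NT104) is a mammalian expression plasmid of about 9.9 kb built on the pcDNA3.1 neo backbone. It is propagated in E. coli through a high-copy ColE1/pUC-type origin with ampicillin resistance (AmpR under its own bla promoter). It also carries an f1 origin. For selection in mammalian cells, an SV40 early promoter drives the neomycin phosphotransferase gene, terminated by an SV40 poly(A) signal, so stable lines can be selected with G418.

The payload is a single fusion open reading frame transcribed from the CMV immediate-early enhancer/promoter and terminated by the bovine growth hormone polyadenylation signal. A T7 promoter lies just upstream of the insert. Reading from the N-terminus, the fusion consists of a 3xFLAG epitope, a yellow fluorescent protein and human NKCC1 (SLC12A2). NKCC1 is the Na-K-Cl cotransporter, which mediates electroneutral cation-chloride transport and contributes to ionic balance and cell volume regulation. The catalogue lists the fluorescent tag as YFP/mVenus, whereas the automated annotation matches it to mCitrine, a closely related Aequorea-derived yellow variant. The NKCC1 coding sequence is synthetic and was designed with convenient restriction sites as a cassette-style cDNA. The insert sits between retained NheI and PmeI sites.

This version carries the C295A substitution, introduced into the wild-type parent construct NT17. It appears to belong to a series used to remove cysteines from the transporter. A few small annotated fragments (ble, lacI, HIV-1 LTR, bom) are probably backbone remnants or chance matches from automated annotation rather than functional elements. The construct is suited to expressing a mutant transporter in mammalian cells that can be detected by fluorescence and through the FLAG epitope.
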