Features (pLannotate 1.2.2; 22 found; start..end, strand, type, name):
     31..96      +  CDS            3xFLAG: three tandem FLAG® epitope tags, followed by an enterokinase cleavage site
    109..822     +  CDS            mCitrine: mCitrine is a basic (constitutively fluorescent) yellow fluorescent protein published in 2001, derived from Aequorea victoria.
    829..4590    +  CDS            SLC12A2: S12A2_HUMAN - Also known as NKCC1. Experimental evidence at protein level: Swiss-Prot protein existence level 1. Cation-chloride cotransporter which mediates the electroneutral transport of chloride, potassium and/or sodium ions across the membrane. Plays a vital role in the regulation of ionic balance and cell volume. From Homo sapiens (Human).
   4627..4851    +  polyA_signal   bGH poly(A) signal: bovine growth hormone polyadenylation signal
   4855..4876    +  promoter       SV40 promoter (fragment): SV40 enhancer and early promoter
   4897..5325    +  rep_origin     f1 ori (sequence partly withheld): f1 bacteriophage origin of replication; arrow indicates direction of (+) strand synthesis
   5339..5668    +  promoter       SV40 promoter: SV40 enhancer and early promoter
   5735..6526    +  CDS            neo: KKA2_KLEPN - Also known as kan, nptII. Experimental evidence at protein level: Swiss-Prot protein existence level 1. Resistance to kanamycin, neomycin, paromomycin, ribostamycin, butirosin and gentamicin B. From Klebsiella pneumoniae.
   6550..6708    +  CDS            ble (fragment): BLE_KLEPN - Experimental evidence at protein level: Swiss-Prot protein existence level 1. Binding protein with a strong affinity to the bleomycin family of antibiotics. Binds to CL990; an antimitotic-antibiotic compound. From Klebsiella pneumoniae.
   6703..6824    +  polyA_signal   SV40 poly(A) signal: SV40 polyadenylation signal
   6897..6913    -  protein_bind   lac operator: The lac repressor binds to the lac operator to inhibit transcription in E. coli. This inhibition can be relieved by adding lactose or isopropyl-β-D-thiogalactopyranoside (IPTG). lac repressor encoded by lacI
   6921..6951    -  promoter       lac promoter: promoter for the E. coli lac operon
   6966..6987    -  protein_bind   CAP binding site: CAP binding activates transcription in the presence of cAMP. E. coli catabolite activator protein
   7000..7092    -  CDS            lacI (fragment): lac repressor; lacI; The lac repressor binds to the lac operator to inhibit transcription in E. coli. This inhibition can be relieved by adding lactose or isopropyl-β-D-thiogalactopyranoside (IPTG).
   7275..7860    -  rep_origin     ori: high-copy-number ColE1/pMB1/pBR322/pUC origin of replication
   8031..8891    -  CDS            AmpR: β-lactamase; bla; confers resistance to ampicillin, carbenicillin, and related antibiotics
   8892..8996    -  promoter       AmpR promoter: bla
   9055..9107    -  misc_feature   bom (fragment): basis of mobility region from pBR322
   9262..9641    +  enhancer       CMV enhancer: human cytomegalovirus immediate early enhancer
   9642..9845    +  promoter       CMV promoter: human cytomegalovirus (CMV) immediate early promoter
   9841..9874    +  LTR            5' LTR (truncated) (fragment): truncated 5' long terminal repeat (LTR) from HIV-1
   9890..9908    +  promoter       T7 promoter: promoter for bacteriophage T7 RNA polymerase
>Addgene plasmid #49067 | pcDNA3.1 Flag YFP hNKCC1 C295A (NT104) | depositor full sequence | sequence record 72193 | NT104
GCTAGCCCGGGCACGGCCGCCACCATGGGAGACTACAAAGACCATGACGGTGATTATAAAGATCACGACA
TCGACTACAAGGATGACGATGACAAGGGTGACCCTACCGTCAGCAAGGGCGAGGAGCTGTTCACCGGGGT
GGTGCCCATCCTGGTCGAGCTGGACGGCGACGTAAACGGCCACAAGTTCAGCGTGTCCGGCGAGGGCGAG
GGCGATGCCACCTACGGCAAGCTGACCCTGAAGTTCATCTGCACCACCGGCAAGCTGCCCGTGCCCTGGC
CCACCCTCGTGACCACCTTCGGCTACGGCCTGATGTGCTTCGCCCGCTACCCCGACCACATGAAGCAGCA
CGACTTCTTCAAGTCCGCCATGCCCGAAGGCTACGTCCAGGAGCGCACCATCTTCTTCAAGGACGACGGC
AACTACAAGACCCGCGCCGAGGTGAAGTTCGAGGGCGACACCCTGGTGAACCGCATCGAGCTGAAGGGCA
TCGACTTCAAGGAGGACGGCAACATCCTAGGGCACAAGCTGGAGTACAACTACAACAGCCACAACGTTTA
TATCATGGCCGACAAGCAGAAGAACGGCATCAAGGTGAACTTCAAGATCCGCCACAACATCGAGGACGGC
AGCGTGCAGCTCGCCGACCACTACCAGCAGAACACCCCCATCGGCGACGGCCCCGTGCTGCTGCCCGACA
ACCACTACCTGAGCTACCAGTCCAAACTGAGCAAAGACCCCAACGAGAAGCGCGATCACATGGTCCTGCT
GGAGTTCGTGACCGCCGCCGGGATCACTCTCGGCATGGACGAGCTCTACAAGGGTGACCTGGAGCCGAGG
CCCACGGCTCCTAGCTCCGGCGCGCCAGGCCTCGCCGGAGTCGGCGAAACGCCGAGCGCCGCTGCGCTGG
CCGCAGCCAGGGTGGAACTGCCCGGAACCGCTGTGCCCTCGGTGCCGGAGGATGCTGCGCCCGCGAGCCG
GGACGGGGGCGGGGTCCGCGATGAGGGACCAGCCGCCGCCGGTGACGGCCTGGGCAGACCCTTGGGGCCT
ACCCCGAGCCAGAGCCGTTTCCAGGTGGACCTCGTTTCCGAGAACGCAGGGCGGGCTGCTGCTGCGGCGG
CGGCGGCTGCTGCGGCCGCCGCCGCTGCTGGTGCCGGGGCGGGGGCCAAGCAGACTCCTGCCGACGGGGA
AGCCAGCGGCGAGAGCGAGCCAGCTAAAGGCAGCGAGGAAGCCAAAGGCCGCTTCCGCGTTAACTTCGTA
GATCCTGCTGCCAGCTCGTCCGCAGAAGATAGCCTGTCAGATGCCGCCGGGGTCGGAGTCGATGGACCCA
ACGTGAGCTTCCAGAACGGCGGGGACACGGTACTGAGCGAGGGCAGCAGCCTCCATTCCGGTGGCGGCGG
CGGCTCCGGCCACCACCAGCACTACTATTATGATACCCACACCAACACCTACTATCTGCGCACCTTCGGC
CACAACACAATGGACGCGGTACCCAGGATCGACCACTACCGGCACACAGCCGCGCAGCTCGGCGAGAAGC
TGCTCCGGCCTAGCCTGGCCGAGCTGCATGACGAGCTGGAAAAGGAACCTTTTGAGGATGGCTTTGCAAA
TGGGGAAGAAAGCACTCCAACACGTGATGCTGTGGTCACGTACACGGCCGAAAGTAAAGGAGTCGTGAAG
TTTGGCTGGATCAAGGGTGTACTGGTACGTGCCATGTTAAACATTTGGGGTGTGATGCTTTTCATTCGTC
TCTCATGCGTCTCTGCTGTGGTCACGTACACGGCCGAAAGTAAAGGAGTCGTGAAGTTTGGCTGGATCAA
GGGTGTACTAGTACGTTGTATGTTAAACATTTGGGGTGTGATGCTTTTCATTCGTCTCTCATGGATTGTG
GGACAAGCTGGAATTGGTCTATCAGTCCTTGTAATAATGATGGCTACTGTTGTGACAACTATCACAGGAT
TGTCCACTAGCGCCATCGCAACTAATGGATTTGTAAGGGGAGGCGGCGCATATTATTTAATATCTAGAAG
TCTAGGGCCTGAATTTGGTGGTGCCATTGGTCTAATCTTCGCCTTTGCCAACGCTGTTGCTGTTGCTATG
TATGTGGTTGGATTTGCAGAAACCGTGGTGGAGTTGCTGAAAGAACATTCCATTCTTATGATAGATGAAA
TCAATGACATCCGGATTATTGGAGCCATTACAGTCGTGATTCTTTTAGGTATCTCAGTAGCCGGTATGGA
GTGGGAAGCAAAAGCTCAGATTGTTCTTTTGGTGATCCTACTTCTTGCTATTGGTGATTTCGTCATAGGA
ACATTTATCCCACTCGAGAGCAAGAAGCCAAAAGGGTTTTTTGGCTATAAATCTGAAATCTTTAATGAGA
ACTTTGGCCCCGATTTTCGAGAAGAAGAAACTTTCTTTTCTGTATTTGCCATCTTTTTTCCTGCTGCAAC
TGGAATTCTGGCTGGCGCAAATATCTCAGGTGATCTTGCAGATCCTCAGTCAGCCATACCCAAAGGAACA
CTCCTAGCCATTTTAATTACTACATTGGTTTATGTAGGAATTGCCGTGTCTGTAGGTTCTTGTGTCGTAC
GCGATGCCACTGGTAATGTTAATGACACTATCGTAACAGAGCTAACAAACTGTACTAGCGCAGCCTGCAA
ATTAAACTTTGATTTTTCATCTTGTGAATCCAGTCCTTGTAGCTACGGCCTAATGAACAACTTTCAGGTA
ATGAGTATGGTGTCAGGATTTACACCACTAATTTCCGCGGGCATATTCTCTGCCACTCTTTCTAGCGCAT
TAGCATCCCTAGTGAGTGCTCCCAAGATATTTCAGGCCCTATGTAAAGACAACATCTACCCCGCTTTCCA
GATGTTTGCTAAAGGTTATGGGAAAAATAATGAGCCATTACGTGGCTACATCTTAACATTCTTAATTGCA
CTTGGATTCATCTTAATTGCCGAACTGAATGTTATTGCACCAATTATCTCAAACTTCTTCCTTGCCAGCT
ATGCCCTCATCAATTTTTCAGTATTCCATGCTTCACTGGCAAAAAGCCCAGGATGGCGACCGGCATTTAA
ATACTACAATATGTGGATCTCACTTCTTGGAGCAATTCTTTGTTGCATAGTAATGTTCGTCATTAACTGG
TGGGCTGCTTTGCTAACCTACGTGATAGTCCTTGGGCTGTATATTTATGTTACCTACAAAAAACCCGATG
TGAATTGGGGATCCTCTACACAAGCCCTGACTTACCTCAATGCCCTGCAACATAGTATTAGGCTTTCTGG
CGTGGAGGACCATGTGAAAAACTTTAGGCCACAGTGTCTTGTTATGACAGGAGCGCCAAACTCACGGCCG
GCCTTACTTCATCTTGTTCACGATTTCACAAAAAATGTTGGTTTGATGATCTGTGGACACGTACACATGG
GACCACGCAGACAAGCCATGAAAGAAATGTCCATCGACCAAGCCAAATATCAGCGCTGGCTTATTAAGAA
CAAAATGAAGGCTTTTTATGCACCAGTACATGCAGATGACCTCAGAGAAGGGGCCCAATACTTGATGCAG
GCTGCTGGCCTGGGCCGTATGAAGCCAAACACACTAGTCCTTGGATTTAAGAAAGATTGGTTGCAAGCAG
ATATGAGGGATGTGGATATGTACATAAACTTATTTCACGATGCTTTTGACATACAATATGGCGTAGTGGT
TATTCGCCTAAAAGAAGGTCTGGATATTAGTCACCTGCAGGGACAAGAAGAATTATTGTCATCACAAGAG
AAATCTCCTGGCACCAAGGATGTCGTAGTAAGTGTGGAATATAGTAAAAAGTCCGATTTAGATACTTCGA
AACCCCTCAGTGAAAAACCAATTACCCATAAAGTCGAGGAAGAAGATGGCAAGACTGCAACTCAACCACT
GTTGAAAAAAGAATCCAAAGGCCCTATTGTGCCTTTGAATGTAGCTGACCAAAAGCTTCTTGAAGCTAGT
ACACAGTTTCAGAAAAAACAAGGAAAGAATACTATTGATGTCTGGTGGCTTTTTGATGACGGAGGTCTGA
CCTTATTGATACCTTACCTTCTGACGACCAAGAAAAAATGGAAAGACTGTAAGATCAGAGTATTCATTGG
TGGAAAGATAAACAGAATAGACCATGACCGGAGAGCGATGGCTACTTTACTGAGCAAGTTCAGAATCGAT
TTTTCTGACATCATGGTTCTAGGAGACATCAATACCAAACCAAAGAAAGAAAACATTATAGCTTTCGAGG
AAATCATTGAGCCATACAGACTTCACGAAGATGATAAAGAGCAAGATATCGCAGATAAAATGAAAGAAGA
TGAACCCTGGCGAATAACAGATAATGAATTGGAGCTGTATAAGACCAAGACATACCGGCAGATCAGGTTA
AATGAGTTATTAAAGGAACATTCAAGCACAGCTAACATTATTGTGATGAGTTTACCGGTCGCACGAAAGG
GTGCCGTTTCTAGTGCTCTCTACATGGCATGGTTAGAAGCACTATCTAAGGATCTACCACCAATCCTACT
AGTTCGTGGGAATCATCAGAGTGTCCTTACCTTCTATTCATAATTAATTAAGTTTAAACCCGCTGATCAG
CCTCGACTGTGCCTTCTAGTTGCCAGCCATCTGTTGTTTGCCCCTCCCCCGTGCCTTCCTTGACCCTGGA
AGGTGCCACTCCCACTGTCCTTTCCTAATAAAATGAGGAAATTGCATCGCATTGTCTGAGTAGGTGTCAT
TCTATTCTGGGGGGTGGGGTGGGGCAGGACAGCAAGGGGGAGGATTGGGAAGACAATAGCAGGCATGCTG
GGGATGCGGTGGGCTCTATGGCTTCTGAGGCGGAAAGAACCAGCTGGGGCTCTAGGGGGTATCCCC
[124 nt withheld, positions 4897-5020]
C
[91 nt withheld, positions 5022-5112]
A
[49 nt withheld, positions 5114-5162]
CCTTTGACGTTGGAGTCCACGTTCTTT
[37 nt withheld, positions 5190-5226]
ACCCTATCTCGGTCTATTCTTTTGATTTATAAGGGATTTTGCCGATTTCGGCCTATTGGTTAAAAAATGA
GCTGATTTAACAAAAATTTAACGCGAATTAATTCTGTGGAATGTGTGTCAGTTAGGGTGTGGAAAGTCCC
CAGGCTCCCCAGCAGGCAGAAGTATGCAAAGCATGCATCTCAATTAGTCAGCAACCAGGTGTGGAAAGTC
CCCAGGCTCCCCAGCAGGCAGAAGTATGCAAAGCATGCATCTCAATTAGTCAGCAACCATAGTCCCGCCC
CTAACTCCGCCCATCCCGCCCCTAACTCCGCCCAGTTCCGCCCATTCTCCGCCCCATGGCTGACTAATTT
TTTTTATTTATGCAGAGGCCGAGGCCGCCTCTGCCTCTGAGCTATTCCAGAAGTAGTGAGGAGGCTTTTT
TGGAGGCCTAGGCTTTTGCAAAAAGCTCCCGGGAGCTTGTATATCCATTTTCGGATCTGATCAAGAGACA
GGATGAGGATCGTTTCGCATGATTGAACAAGATGGATTGCACGCAGGTTCTCCGGCCGCTTGGGTGGAGA
GGCTATTCGGCTATGACTGGGCACAACAGACAATCGGCTGCTCTGATGCCGCCGTGTTCCGGCTGTCAGC
GCAGGGGCGCCCGGTTCTTTTTGTCAAGACCGACCTGTCCGGTGCCCTGAATGAACTGCAGGACGAGGCA
GCGCGGCTATCGTGGCTGGCCACGACGGGCGTTCCTTGCGCAGCTGTGCTCGACGTTGTCACTGAAGCGG
GAAGGGACTGGCTGCTATTGGGCGAAGTGCCGGGGCAGGATCTCCTGTCATCTCACCTTGCTCCTGCCGA
GAAAGTATCCATCATGGCTGATGCAATGCGGCGGCTGCATACGCTTGATCCGGCTACCTGCCCATTCGAC
CACCAAGCGAAACATCGCATCGAGCGAGCACGTACTCGGATGGAAGCCGGTCTTGTCGATCAGGATGATC
TGGACGAAGAGCATCAGGGGCTCGCGCCAGCCGAACTGTTCGCCAGGCTCAAGGCGCGCATGCCCGACGG
CGAGGATCTCGTCGTGACCCATGGCGATGCCTGCTTGCCGAATATCATGGTGGAAAATGGCCGCTTTTCT
GGATTCATCGACTGTGGCCGGCTGGGTGTGGCGGACCGCTATCAGGACATAGCGTTGGCTACCCGTGATA
TTGCTGAAGAGCTTGGCGGCGAATGGGCTGACCGCTTCCTCGTGCTTTACGGTATCGCCGCTCCCGATTC
GCAGCGCATCGCCTTCTATCGCCTTCTTGACGAGTTCTTCTGAGCGGGACTCTGGGGTTCGAAATGACCG
ACCAAGCGACGCCCAACCTGCCATCACGAGATTTCGATTCCACCGCCGCCTTCTATGAAAGGTTGGGCTT
CGGAATCGTTTTCCGGGACGCCGGCTGGATGATCCTCCAGCGCGGGGATCTCATGCTGGAGTTCTTCGCC
CACCCCAACTTGTTTATTGCAGCTTATAATGGTTACAAATAAAGCAATAGCATCACAAATTTCACAAATA
AAGCATTTTTTTCACTGCATTCTAGTTGTGGTTTGTCCAAACTCATCAATGTATCTTATCATGTCTGTAT
ACCGTCGACCTCTAGCTAGAGCTTGGCGTAATCATGGTCATAGCTGTTTCCTGTGTGAAATTGTTATCCG
CTCACAATTCCACACAACATACGAGCCGGAAGCATAAAGTGTAAAGCCTGGGGTGCCTAATGAGTGAGCT
AACTCACATTAATTGCGTTGCGCTCACTGCCCGCTTTCCAGTCGGGAAACCTGTCGTGCCAGCTGCATTA
ATGAATCGGCCAACGCGCGGGGAGAGGCGGTTTGCGTATTGGGCGCTCTTCCGCTTCCTCGCTCACTGAC
TCGCTGCGCTCGGTCGTTCGGCTGCGGCGAGCGGTATCAGCTCACTCAAAGGCGGTAATACGGTTATCCA
CAGAATCAGGGGATAACGCAGGAAAGAACATGTGAGCAAAAGGCCAGCAAAAGGCCAGGAACCGTAAAAA
GGCCGCGTTGCTGGCGTTTTTCCATAGGCTCCGCCCCCCTGACGAGCATCACAAAAATCGACGCTCAAGT
CAGAGGTGGCGAAACCCGACAGGACTATAAAGATACCAGGCGTTTCCCCCTGGAAGCTCCCTCGTGCGCT
CTCCTGTTCCGACCCTGCCGCTTACCGGATACCTGTCCGCCTTTCTCCCTTCGGGAAGCGTGGCGCTTTC
TCATAGCTCACGCTGTAGGTATCTCAGTTCGGTGTAGGTCGTTCGCTCCAAGCTGGGCTGTGTGCACGAA
CCCCCCGTTCAGCCCGACCGCTGCGCCTTATCCGGTAACTATCGTCTTGAGTCCAACCCGGTAAGACACG
ACTTATCGCCACTGGCAGCAGCCACTGGTAACAGGATTAGCAGAGCGAGGTATGTAGGCGGTGCTACAGA
GTTCTTGAAGTGGTGGCCTAACTACGGCTACACTAGAAGAACAGTATTTGGTATCTGCGCTCTGCTGAAG
CCAGTTACCTTCGGAAAAAGAGTTGGTAGCTCTTGATCCGGCAAACAAACCACCGCTGGTAGCGGTTTTT
TTGTTTGCAAGCAGCAGATTACGCGCAGAAAAAAAGGATCTCAAGAAGATCCTTTGATCTTTTCTACGGG
GTCTGACGCTCAGTGGAACGAAAACTCACGTTAAGGGATTTTGGTCATGAGATTATCAAAAAGGATCTTC
ACCTAGATCCTTTTAAATTAAAAATGAAGTTTTAAATCAATCTAAAGTATATATGAGTAAACTTGGTCTG
ACAGTTACCAATGCTTAATCAGTGAGGCACCTATCTCAGCGATCTGTCTATTTCGTTCATCCATAGTTGC
CTGACTCCCCGTCGTGTAGATAACTACGATACGGGAGGGCTTACCATCTGGCCCCAGTGCTGCAATGATA
CCGCGAGACCCACGCTCACCGGCTCCAGATTTATCAGCAATAAACCAGCCAGCCGGAAGGGCCGAGCGCA
GAAGTGGTCCTGCAACTTTATCCGCCTCCATCCAGTCTATTAATTGTTGCCGGGAAGCTAGAGTAAGTAG
TTCGCCAGTTAATAGTTTGCGCAACGTTGTTGCCATTGCTACAGGCATCGTGGTGTCACGCTCGTCGTTT
GGTATGGCTTCATTCAGCTCCGGTTCCCAACGATCAAGGCGAGTTACATGATCCCCCATGTTGTGCAAAA
AAGCGGTTAGCTCCTTCGGTCCTCCGATCGTTGTCAGAAGTAAGTTGGCCGCAGTGTTATCACTCATGGT
TATGGCAGCACTGCATAATTCTCTTACTGTCATGCCATCCGTAAGATGCTTTTCTGTGACTGGTGAGTAC
TCAACCAAGTCATTCTGAGAATAGTGTATGCGGCGACCGAGTTGCTCTTGCCCGGCGTCAATACGGGATA
ATACCGCGCCACATAGCAGAACTTTAAAAGTGCTCATCATTGGAAAACGTTCTTCGGGGCGAAAACTCTC
AAGGATCTTACCGCTGTTGAGATCCAGTTCGATGTAACCCACTCGTGCACCCAACTGATCTTCAGCATCT
TTTACTTTCACCAGCGTTTCTGGGTGAGCAAAAACAGGAAGGCAAAATGCCGCAAAAAAGGGAATAAGGG
CGACACGGAAATGTTGAATACTCATACTCTTCCTTTTTCAATATTATTGAAGCATTTATCAGGGTTATTG
TCTCATGAGCGGATACATATTTGAATGTATTTAGAAAAATAAACAAATAGGGGTTCCGCGCACATTTCCC
CGAAAAGTGCCACCTGACGTCGACGGATCGGGAGATCTCCCGATCCCCTATGGTGCACTCTCAGTACAAT
CTGCTCTGATGCCGCATAGTTAAGCCAGTATCTGCTCCCTGCTTGTGTGTTGGAGGTCGCTGAGTAGTGC
GCGAGCAAAATTTAAGCTACAACAAGGCAAGGCTTGACCGACAATTGCATGAAGAATCTGCTTAGGGTTA
GGCGTTTTGCGCTGCTTCGCGATGTACGGGCCAGATATACGCGTTGACATTGATTATTGACTAGTTATTA
ATAGTAATCAATTACGGGGTCATTAGTTCATAGCCCATATATGGAGTTCCGCGTTACATAACTTACGGTA
AATGGCCCGCCTGGCTGACCGCCCAACGACCCCCGCCCATTGACGTCAATAATGACGTATGTTCCCATAG
TAACGCCAATAGGGACTTTCCATTGACGTCAATGGGTGGAGTATTTACGGTAAACTGCCCACTTGGCAGT
ACATCAAGTGTATCATATGCCAAGTACGCCCCCTATTGACGTCAATGACGGTAAATGGCCCGCCTGGCAT
TATGCCCAGTACATGACCTTATGGGACTTTCCTACTTGGCAGTACATCTACGTATTAGTCATCGCTATTA
CCATGGTGATGCGGTTTTGGCAGTACATCAATGGGCGTGGATAGCGGTTTGACTCACGGGGATTTCCAAG
TCTCCACCCCATTGACGTCAATGGGAGTTTGTTTTGGCACCAAAATCAACGGGACTTTCCAAAATGTCGT
AACAACTCCGCCCCATTGACGCAAATGGGCGGTAGGCGTGTACGGTGGGAGGTCTATATAAGCAGAGCTC
TCTGGCTAACTAGAGAACCCACTGCTTACTGGCTTATCGAAATTAATACGACTCACTATAGGGAGACCCA
AGCTG
