>Addgene plasmid #49067 | pcDNA3.1 Flag YFP hNKCC1 C295A (NT104) | addgene partial sequence | sequence record 73561 | EGFP-C 5'-CATGGTCCTGCTGGAGTTCGTG-3'
AGGGTGACCTGGAGCCGAGGCCCACGGCTCCTAGCTCCGGCGCGCCAGGCCTCGCCGGAGTCGGCGAAAC
GCCGAGCGCCGCTGCGCTGGCCGCAGCCAGGGTGGAACTGCCCGGAACCGCTGTGCCCTCGGTGCCGGAG
GATGCTGCGCCCGCGAGCCGGGACGGGGGCGGGGTCCGCGATGAGGGACCAGCCGCCGCCGGTGACGGCC
TGGGCAGACCCTTGGGGCCTACCCCGAGCCAGAGCCGTTTCCAGGTGGACCTCGTTTCCGAGAACGCAGG
GCGGGCTGCTGCTGCGGCGGCGGCGGCTGCTGCGGCCGCCGCCGCTGCTGGTGCCGGGGCGGGGGCCAAG
CAGACTCCTGCCGACGGGGAAGCCAGCGGCGAGAGCGAGCCAGCTAAAGGCAGCGAGGAAGCCAAAGGCC
GCTTCCGCGTTAACTTCGTAGATCCTGCTGCCAGCTCGTCCGCAGAAGATAGCCTGTCAGATGCCGCCGG
GGTCGGAGTCGATGGACCCAACGTGAGCTTCCAGAACGGCGGGGACACGGTACTGAGCGAGGGCAGCAGC
CTCCATTCCGGTGGCGGCGGCGGCTCCGGCCACCACCAGCACTACTATTATGATACCCACACCAACACCT
ACTATCTGCGCACCTTCGGCCACAACACAATGGACGCGGTACCCAGGATCGACCACTACCGGCACACAGC
CGCGCAGCTCGGCGAGAAGCTGCTCCGGCCTAGCCTGGCCGAGCTGCATGACGAGCTGGAAAAGGAACCT
TTTGAGGATGGCTTTGCAAATGGGGAAGAAAGCACTCCAACACGTGATGCTGTGGTCACGTACACGGCCG
AAAGTAAAGGAGTCGTGAAGTTTGGCTGGATCAAGGGTGTACTGGTACGTGCCATGTTAAACATTTGGGG
