>Addgene plasmid #49067 | pcDNA3.1 Flag YFP hNKCC1 C295A (NT104) | addgene partial sequence | sequence record 73562 | BGH-rev
ATTATGAATAGAAGGTAAGGACACTCTGATGATTCCCACGAACTAGTAGGATTGGTGGTAGATCCTTAGA
TAGTGCTTCTAACCATGCCATGTAGAGAGCACTAGAAACGGCACCCTTTCGTGCGACCGGTAAACTCATC
ACAATAATGTTAGCTGTGCTTGAATGTTCCTTTAATAACTCATTTAACCTGATCTGCCGGTATGTCTTGG
TCTTATACAGCTCCAATTCATTATCTGTTATTCGCCAGGGTTCATCTTCTTTCATTTTATCTGCGATATC
TTGCTCTTTATCATCTTCGTGAAGTCTGTATGGCTCAATGATTTCCTCGAAAGCTATAATGTTTTCTTTC
TTTGGTTTGGTATTGATGTCTCCTAGAACCATGATGTCAGAAAAATCGATTCTGAACTTGCTCAGTAAAG
TAGCCATCGCTCTCCGGTCATGGTCTATTCTGTTTATCTTTCCACCAATGAATACTCTGATCTTACAGTC
TTTCCATTTTTTCTTGGTCGTCAGAAGGTAAGGTATCAATAAGGTCAGACCTCCGTCATCAAAAAGCCAC
CAGACATCAATAGTATTCTTTCCTTGTTTTTTCTGAAACTGTGTACTAGCTTCAAGAAGCTTTTGGTCAG
CTACATTCAAAGGCACAATAGGGCCTTTGGATTCTTTTTTCAACAGTGGTTGAGTTGCAGTCTTGCCATC
TTCTTCCTCGACTTTATGGGTAATTGGTTTTTCACTGAGGGGTTTCGAAGTATCTAAATCGGACTTTTTA
CTATATTCCACACTTACTACGACATCCTTGGTGCCAGGAGATTTCTCTTGTGATGACAATAATTCTTCTT
GTCCCTGCAGGTGACTAATATCCAGACCTTCTTTTAGGCGAATAACCACTACGCCATATTGTATGTCAAA
AGCATCGTGAAATAAGTTTATGTACATATCCACATCCCTCATATCTGCTTGCAACCAATCTTTCTTAAAT
CC
